Addgene plasmid #221700: plenti-FLAG-CAMK2D-ED
Purpose: Lentiviral expression of FLAG-tagged human CAMK2D (K43R/D136N) in mammalian cells
Depositing lab: Derrick Sek Tong Ong. Depositing organization: National University of Singapore. Publication: CAMK2D serves as a molecular scaffold for RNF8-MAD2 complex to induce mitotic checkpoint in glioma. Chuah YH, Tay EXY, Grinchuk OV, Yoon J, Feng J, Kannan S, Robert M, Jakhar R, Liang Y, Lee BWL, Wang LC, Lim YT, Zhao T, Sobota RM, Lu G, Low BC, Crasta KC, Verma CS, Lin Z, Ong DST. Cell Death Differ. 2023 Aug;30(8):1973-1987. doi: 10.1038/s41418-023-01192-3. Epub 2023 Jul 19. PubMed 37468549.
Backbone
  Vector backbone: pLenti-C-myc-DDK-P2A-Puro
  Vector type: Lentiviral
Growth in bacteria
  Bacterial resistance: Chloramphenicol, 25 μg/mL
  Growth temperature: 37°C
  Growth strain: NEB Stable
  Copy number: Low Copy
Gene/Insert
  Gene/Insert name: CAMK2D
  Species: H. sapiens (human)
  Mutation: K43R, D136N
  Entrez Gene: CAMK2D (a.k.a. CAMKD)
  Cloning method: Restriction Enzyme; 5′ cloning site AsiSI (unknown if destroyed); 3′ cloning site XhoI (unknown if destroyed)
Terms and licenses: Academic/Nonprofit Terms; Industry Terms: Not Available to Industry
Depositor comments: This is a mutated version of plasmid #221699.
How to cite: plenti-FLAG-CAMK2D-ED was a gift from Derrick Sek Tong Ong (Addgene plasmid # 221700 ; http://n2t.net/addgene:221700 ; RRID:Addgene_221700)
