[The description below was written by a language model from this plasmid's Addgene catalogue record and pLannotate feature annotations shown in this document.]
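Description:
plenti-FLAG-CAMK2D-ED is an 8.5 kb lentiviral transfer plasmid built on the pLenti-C-myc-DDK-P2A-Puro backbone for expressing a FLAG-tagged double mutant (K43R/D136N) of human CAMK2D, the delta isoform of calcium/calmodulin-dependent protein kinase II, in mammalian cells. It is maintained in E. coli through a ColE1/pUC-type origin and a chloramphenicol acetyltransferase (cat) gene driven by the bla promoter. The catalogue lists it as low copy and grown in a recombination-deficient strain, which is common practice for plasmids carrying repeated LTRs.

The viral portion has a hybrid 5′ end in which a CMV enhancer/promoter replaces the upstream part of the HIV-1 LTR, so genomic RNA can be made in packaging cells without Tat. This is followed by the Ψ packaging signal with a partial gag sequence, the RRE for Rev-dependent nuclear export, and the cPPT/CTS that aids nuclear import of the reverse-transcribed genome. Downstream, an internal CMV enhancer/promoter (with an adjacent T7 promoter) drives the CAMK2D coding sequence, which was inserted between AsiSI and XhoI sites. A C-terminal FLAG (DDK) epitope is annotated after the open reading frame, followed by a puromycin N-acetyltransferase gene. Per the backbone name, the two are linked by a P2A peptide, so kinase and selection marker would come from one transcript, though the P2A and myc tag are not annotated in the feature table. A loxP site, WPRE for enhanced transcript expression, and a truncated 3′ LTR complete the cassette.

The depositor notes that this is a mutated version of a companion CAMK2D plasmid. The record does not state the functional effect of the two substitutions. The associated publication concerns CAMK2D acting as a scaffold for an RNF8–MAD2 complex in the glioma mitotic checkpoint.
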