Features (pLannotate 1.2.2; 24 found; start..end, strand, type, name):
      2..119     -  misc_feature   cPPT/CTS: central polypurine tract and central termination sequence of HIV-1
    169..269     -  CDS            Rev (fragment): human immunodeficiency virus 1 (HIV-1) Rev protein; rev; enhances nuclear export of unspliced and incompletely spliced viral mRNAs
    646..879     -  misc_feature   RRE: The Rev response element (RRE) of HIV-1 allows for Rev-dependent mRNA export from the nucleus to the cytoplasm.
   1054..1392    -  CDS            HIV-1 gag (fragment): gag protein from human immunodeficiency virus 1; gag
   1376..1501    -  misc_feature   HIV-1 Ψ: packaging signal of human immunodeficiency virus type 1
   1548..1728    -  LTR            5' LTR (truncated): truncated 5' long terminal repeat (LTR) from HIV-1
   1746..1945    -  promoter       CMV promoter: human cytomegalovirus (CMV) immediate early promoter
   1946..2325    -  enhancer       CMV enhancer: human cytomegalovirus immediate early enhancer
   2479..2531    +  misc_feature   bom (fragment): basis of mobility region from pBR322
   2590..2694    +  promoter       AmpR promoter: bla
   2695..3351    +  CDS            cat: CAT_ECOLX - Experimental evidence at protein level: Swiss-Prot protein existence level 1. This enzyme is an effector of chloramphenicol resistance in bacteria. From Escherichia coli. This protein is used as a marker in many commonly used cloning vectors, such as pACYC184.
   3431..4019    +  rep_origin     ori: high-copy-number ColE1/pMB1/pBR322/pUC origin of replication
   4081..4261    -  LTR            5' LTR (truncated): truncated 5' long terminal repeat (LTR) from HIV-1
   4268..4768    -  CDS            nef (fragment): NEF_HV1LA - Experimental evidence at protein level: Swiss-Prot protein existence level 1. Extracellular Nef protein targets CD4(+) T-lymphocytes for apoptosis by interacting with CXCR4 surface receptors. From Human immunodeficiency virus type 1 group M subtype B (isolate Lai) (HIV-1).
   4770..4789    -  misc_feature   MCS (fragment): pBluescript multiple cloning site
   4790..5378    -  misc_feature   WPRE: woodchuck hepatitis virus posttranscriptional regulatory element
   5378..5401    -  misc_feature   MCS (fragment): pBluescript multiple cloning site
   5434..5467    -  protein_bind   loxP: Cre-mediated recombination occurs in the 8-bp core sequence (GCATACAT). Cre recombinase
   5524..6123    -  CDS            PuroR (fragment): puromycin N-acetyltransferase; pac from Streptomyces; confers resistance to puromycin
   6198..6222    -  CDS            3xFLAG (fragment): three tandem FLAG® epitope tags
   6274..7770    -  CDS            CAMK2D: KCC2D_HUMAN - Also known as CAMKD. Experimental evidence at protein level: Swiss-Prot protein existence level 1. Calcium/calmodulin-dependent protein kinase involved in the regulation of Ca(2+) homeostatis and excitation-contraction coupling (ECC) in heart by targeting ion channels, transporters and accessory proteins involved in Ca(2+) influx into the myocyte, Ca(2+) release from the sarcoplasmic reticulum (SR), SR Ca(2+) uptake and Na(+) and K(+) channel transport. Targets also transcription factors and signaling molecules to regulate heart function. In its activated form, is involved in the
   7828..7846    -  promoter       T7 promoter: promoter for bacteriophage T7 RNA polymerase
   7875..8074    -  promoter       CMV promoter: human cytomegalovirus (CMV) immediate early promoter
   8076..8455    -  enhancer       CMV enhancer: human cytomegalovirus immediate early enhancer
>Addgene plasmid #221700 | plenti-FLAG-CAMK2D-ED | addgene full sequence | sequence record 442609 | Addgene NGS Result
GAAAATTTTGAATTTTTGTAATTTGTTTTTGTAATTCTTTAGTTTGTATGTCTGTTGCTATTATGTCTAC
TATTCTTTCCCCTGCACTGTACCCCCCAATCCCCCCTTTTCTTTTAAAATTGTGGATGAATACTGCCATT
TGTCTGCAGAATTGGCGCACGCAGTGCCGATCCGTTCACTAATCGAATGGATCTGTCTCTGTCTCTCTCT
CCACCTTCTTCTTCTATTCCTTCGGGCCTGTCGGGTCCCCTCGGGGTTGGGAGGTGGGTCTGAAACGATA
ATGGTGAATATCCCTGCCTAACTCTATTCACTATAGAAAGTACAGCAAAAACTATTCTTAAACCTACCAA
GCCTCCTACTATCATTATGAATAATTTTATATACCACAGCCAATTTGTTATGTTAAACCAATTCCACAAA
CTTGCCCATTTATCTAATTCCAATAATTCTTGTTCATTCTTTTCTTGCTGGTTTTGCGATTCTTCAATTA
AGGAGTGTATTAAGCTTGTGTAATTGTTAATTTCTCTGTCCCACTCCATCCAGGTCGTGTGATTCCAAAT
CTGTTCCAGAGATTTATTACTCCAACTAGCATTCCAAGGCACAGCAGTGGTGCAAATGAGTTTTCCAGAG
CAACCCCAAATCCCCAGGAGCTGTTGATCCTTTAGGTATCTTTCCACAGCCAGGATTCTTGCCTGGAGCT
GCTTGATGCCCCAGACTGTGAGTTGCAACAGATGCTGTTGCGCCTCAATAGCCCTCAGCAAATTGTTCTG
CTGCTGCACTATACCAGACAATAATTGTCTGGCCTGTACCGTCAGCGTCATTGACGCTGCGCCCATAGTG
CTTCCTGCTGCTCCCAAGAACCCAAGGAACAAAGCTCCTATTCCCACTGCTCTTTTTTCTCTCTGCACCA
CTCTTCTCTTTGCCTTGGTGGGTGCTACTCCTAATGGTTCAATTTTTACTACTTTATATTTATATAATTC
ACTTCTCCAATTGTCCCTCATATCTCCTCCTCCAGGTCTGAAGATCAGCGGCCGGCCGCTTGCTGTGCGG
TGGTCTTACTTTTGTTTTGCTCTTCCTCTATCTTGTCTAAAGCTTCCTTGGTGTCTTTTATCTCTATCCT
TTGATGCACACAATAGAGGGTTGCTACTGTATTATATAATGATCTAAGTTCTTCTGATCCTGTCTGAAGG
GATGGTTGTAGCTGTCCCAGTATTTGTCTACAGCCTTCTGATGTTTCTAACAGGCCAGGATTAACTGCGA
ATCGTTCTAGCTCCCTGCTTGCCCATACTATATGTTTTAATTTATATTTTTTCTTTCCCCCTGGCCTTAA
CCGAATTTTTTCCCATCGCGATCTAATTCTCCCCCGCTTAATACTGACGCTCTCGCACCCATCTCTCTCC
TTCTAGCCTCCGCTAGTCAAAATTTTTGGCGTACTCACCAGTCGCCGCCCCTCGCCTCTTGCCGTGCGCG
CTTCAGCAAGCCGAGTCCTGCGTCGAGAGAGCTCCTCTGGTTTCCCTTTCGCTTTCAAGTCCCTGTTCGG
GCGCCACTGCTAGAGATTTTCCACACTGACTAAAAGGGTCTGAGGGATCTCTAGTTACCAGAGTCACACA
ACAGACGGGCACACACTACTTGAAGCACTCAAGGCAAGCTTTATTGAGGCTTAAGCAGTGGGTTCCCTAG
TTAGCCAGAGAGCTCCCAGGCTCAGATCTGGTCTAACCAGAGAGACCCAGTACAGGCAAAACGCGCTGCT
TATATAGACCTCCCACCGTACACGCCTACCGCCCATTTGCGTCAATGGGGCGGAGTTGTTACGACATTTT
GGAAAGTCCCGTTGATTTTGGTGCCAAAACAAACTCCCATTGACGTCAATGGGGTGGAGACTTGGAAATC
CCCGTGAGTCAAACCGCTATCCACGCCCATTGATGTACTGCCAAAACCGCATCACCATGGTAATAGCGAT
GACTAATACGTAGATGTACTGCCAAGTAGGAAAGTCCCATAAGGTCATGTACTGGGCATAATGCCAGGCG
GGCCATTTACCGTCATTGACGTCAATAGGGGGCGTACTTGGCATATGATACACTTGATGTACTGCCAAGT
GGGCAGTTTACCGTAAATACTCCACCCATTGACGTCAATGGAAAGTCCCTATTGGCGTTACTATGGGAAC
ATACGTCATTATTGACGTCAATGGGCGGGGGTCGTTGGGCGGTCAGCCAGGCGGGCCATTTACCGTAAGT
TATGTAACGCGGAACTCCATATATGGGCTATGAACTAATGACCCCGTAATTGATTACTATTAATAACTAG
TCAATAATCAATGTCAACGCGATATCTGGCCCGTACATCGCGAAGCAGCGCAAAACGCCTAACCCTAAGC
AGATTCTTCATGCAATTGTCGGTCAAGCCTTGCCTTGTTGTAGCTTAAATTTTGCTCGCGCACTACTCAG
CGACCTCCAACACACAAGCAGGGAGCAGATACTGGCTTAACTATGCGGCATCAGAGCAGATTGTACTGAG
AGTGCACCATAGGGGATCGGGAGATCTCCCGATCCGTCGACGTCAGGTGGCACTTTTCGGGGAAATGTGC
GCGGAACCCCTATTTGTTTATTTTTCTAAATACATTCAAATATGTATCCGCTCATGAGACAATAACCCTG
ATAAATGCTTCAATAATATTGAAAAAGGAAGAGTATGGAGAAAAAAATCACTGGATATACCACCGTTGAT
ATATCCCAATGGCATCGTAAAGAACATTTTGAGGCATTTCAGTCAGTTGCTCAATGTACCTATAACCAGA
CCGTTCAGCTGGATATTACGGCCTTTTTAAAGACCGTAAAGAAAAATAAGCACAAGTTTTATCCGGCCTT
TATTCACATTCTTGCCCGCCTGATGAATGCTCATCCGGAGTTCCGTATGGCAATGAAAGACGGTGAGCTG
GTGATATGGGATAGTGTTCACCCTTGTTACACCGTTTTCCATGAGCAAACTGAAACGTTTTCATCGCTCT
GGAGTGAATACCACGACGATTTCCGGCAGTTTCTACACATATATTCGCAAGATGTGGCGTGTTACGGTGA
AAACCTGGCCTATTTCCCTAAAGGGTTTATTGAGAATATGTTTTTCGTCTCAGCCAATCCCTGGGTGAGT
TTCACCAGTTTTGATTTAAACGTGGCCAATATGGACAACTTCTTCGCCCCCGTTTTCACCATGGGCAAAT
ATTATACGCAAGGCGACAAGGTGCTGATGCCGCTGGCGATTCAGGTTCATCATGCCGTTTGTGATGGCTT
CCATGTCGGCAGAATGCTTAATGAATTACAACAGTACTGCGATGAGTGGCAGGGCGGGGCGTAATCATGA
CCAAAATCCCTTAACGTGAGTTTTCGTTCCACTGAGCGTCAGACCCCGTAGAAAAGATCAAAGGATCTTC
TTGAGATCCTTTTTTTCTGCGCGTAATCTGCTGCTTGCAAACAAAAAAACCACCGCTACCAGCGGTGGTT
TGTTTGCCGGATCAAGAGCTACCAACTCTTTTTCCGAAGGTAACTGGCTTCAGCAGAGCGCAGATACCAA
ATACTGTTCTTCTAGTGTAGCCGTAGTTAGGCCACCACTTCAAGAACTCTGTAGCACCGCCTACATACCT
CGCTCTGCTAATCCTGTTACCAGTGGCTGCTGCCAGTGGCGATAAGTCGTGTCTTACCGGGTTGGACTCA
AGACGATAGTTACCGGATAAGGCGCAGCGGTCGGGCTGAACGGGGGGTTCGTGCACACAGCCCAGCTTGG
AGCGAACGACCTACACCGAACTGAGATACCTACAGCGTGAGCTATGAGAAAGCGCCACGCTTCCCGAAGG
GAGAAAGGCGGACAGGTATCCGGTAAGCGGCAGGGTCGGAACAGGAGAGCGCACGAGGGAGCTTCCAGGG
GGAAACGCCTGGTATCTTTATAGTCCTGTCGGGTTTCGCCACCTCTGACTTGAGCGTCGATTTTTGTGAT
GCTCGTCAGGGGGGCGGAGCCTATGGAAAAACGCCAGCAACGCGGCCTTTTTACGGTTCCTGGCCTTTTG
CTGGCCTTTTGCTCACATGCTGCTAGAGATTTTCCACACTGACTAAAAGGGTCTGAGGGATCTCTAGTTA
CCAGAGTCACACAACAGACGGGCACACACTACTTGAAGCACTCAAGGCAAGCTTTATTGAGGCTTAAGCA
GTGGGTTCCCTAGTTAGCCAGAGAGCTCCCAGGCTCAGATCTGGTCTAACCAGAGAGACCCAGTACAGTC
CGGATGCAGCTCTCGGGCCATGTGATGAAATGCTAGGCGGCTGTCAAACCTCCACTCTAATACTTCTCTC
TCCGGGTCATCCATCCCATGCAGGCTCACAGGGTGTAACAAGCGGGTGTTCTCTCCTTCATTGGCTTCTT
CTACCTTCTCTTGCTCAACTGGTACTAGCTTGTAGCACCATCCAAAGGTCAGTGGATATCTGATCCCTGG
CCCTGGTGTGTAGTTCTGCCAATCAGGGAAGTAGCCTTGTGTGTGGTAGATCCACAGATCAAGGATATCT
TGTCTTCGTTGGGAGTGAATTAGCCCTTCCAGTCCCCCCTTTTCTTTTAAAAAGTGGCTAAGATCTACAG
CTGCCTTGTAAGTCATTGGTCTTAAAGGTACCTGAGGTGTGACTGGAAAACCCACCTCCTCCTCCTCTTG
TGCTTCTAGCCAGGCACAATCAGCATTGGTAGCTGCTGTATTGCTACTTGTGATTGCTCCATGTTTTTCT
AGGTCTCGATCGAGGTCGACGGTATCGATGCGGGGAGGCGGCCCAAAGGGAGATCCGACTCGTCTGAGGG
CGAAGGCGAAGACGCGGAAGAGGCCGCAGAGCCGGCAGCAGGCCGCGGGAAGGAAGGTCCGCTGGATTGA
GGGCCGAAGGGACGTAGCAGAAGGACGTCCCGCGCAGAATCCAGGTGGCAACACAGGCGAGCAGCCAAGG
AAAGGACGATGATTTCCCCGACAACACCACGGAATTGTCAGTGCCCAACAGCCGAGCCCCTGTCCAGCAG
CGGGCAAGGCAGGCGGCGATGAGTTCCGCCGTGGCAATAGGGAGGGGGAAAGCGAAAGTCCCGGAAAGGA
GCTGACAGGTGGTGGCAATGCCCCAACCAGTGGGGGTTGCGTCAGCAAACACAGTGCACACCACGCCACG
TTGCCTGACAACGGGCCACAACTCCTCATAAAGAGACAGCAACCAGGATTTATACAAGGAGGAGAAAATG
AAAGCCATACGGGAAGCAATAGCATGATACAAAGGCATTAAAGCAGCGTATCCACATAGCGTAAAAGGAG
CAACATAGTTAAGAATACCAGTCAATCTTTCACAAATTTTGTAATCCAGAGGTTGATTATCGATAAGCTT
GATATCGAATTGTACCTAGTGGAACCGGAACCCTTAAACATGTATAACTTCGTATAATGTATGCTATACG
AAGTTATTAGGTCCCTCGACGAATCCTACTTGTACAGACCGCGGCCGGCCGTTTGGGTGTACATCAGGCA
CCGGGCTTGCGGGTCATGCACCAGGTGCGCGGTCCTTCGGGCACCTCGACGTCGGCGGTGACGGTGAAGC
CGAGCCGCTCGTAGAAGGGGAGGTTGCGGGGCGCGGAGGTCTCCAGGAAGGCGGGCACCCCGGCGCGCTC
GGCCGCCTCCACTCCGGGGAGCACGACGGCGCTGCCCAGACCCTTGCCCTGGTGGTCGGGCGAGACGCCG
ACGGTGGCCAGGAACCACGCGGGCTCCTTGGGCCGGTGCGGCGCCAGGAGGCCTTCCATCTGTTGCTGCG
CGGCCAGCCGGGAACCGCTCAACTCGGCCATGCGCGGGCCGATCTCGGCGAACACCGCCCCCGCTTCGAC
GCTCTCCGGCGTGGTCCAGACCGCCACCGCGGCGCCGTCGTCCGCGACCCACACCTTGCCGATGTCGAGC
CCGACGCGCGTGAGGAAGAGTTCTTGCAGCTCGGTGACCCGCTCGATGTGGCGATCCGGATCGACGGTGT
GGCGCGTGGCGGGGTAGTCGGCGAACGCGGCGGCGAGGGTGCGTACGGCCCTGGGGACGTCGTCGCGGGT
GGCGAGGCGCACCGTGGGCTTGTACTCGGTCATAGGTCCAGGGTTCTCCTCCACGTCTCCAGCCTGCTTC
AGCAGGCTGAAGTTAGTAGCTCCGCTTCCTACCCAAACCTTATCGTCGTCATCCTTGTAATCCAGGATAT
CATTTGCTGCCAGATCCTCTTCTGAGATGAGTTTCTGCTCGAGGATGTTTTGCCACAAAGAGGTGCCTCC
TGAGAAGTTTTCTTTCCCATTTGGAATACAGGGTGGCTTGATGGGTACTGTTGGTGACCCCGAGCGATGA
AAATGAACATTCTGCCACTTTCCATCCCGGCGGTGCCACACACGAGTCTCTTCTGACTGCATTGTCTTTG
GCATTCCACTGCCATCCATGTACTGTGTGAGCCTAATATATGCTATGCAGGCGGCATCATCCCCTACCAG
ATGTACATGAGGGTTTAGAATAATAGTGTGGATTGGTTTATTGCTTTTGGACAAAGCATTTTCAAAGTAG
AATCGGTGAAAATCCATCCCTTCCACTAAATTACCCAAAGCTTCAGGTTCAAAAGCAGTAAGGCCTGGGT
CACAGATTTTTGTGTAGGCTTCAAAGTCCCCATTGTTGATAGCTTCGATCAGTTGTTCAGTGACTTTGAT
AATCTCTTGCTTTCGTGCTTTCACATCTTCATCCTCAATTGTTGTATTTGAACTCTCAGTTGACTCCTTT
ACTCCATCTGGTTTCTTCAACAAACTCTTGGCTGCTGAGAAATTCCTTGTAGCCAGCATAGTTGTCAAGA
TGGCACCCTTTAGTTTTCTTCTAGCATTAAATTTCTTCAAGCAGTCTACAGTCTCCTGTCTGTGCATCAT
GGAAGCAACAGTAGAACGTTGACAGATCCATGGGTGCTTCAGTGCCTCTGAGGCTGTGATGCGTTTGGCA
GGGTTGATAGTAAGCATTTTATTGATGAGGTCTTTGGCTTCAGGAGTCACCGTGTCCCATTCTGGTGATG
GAAAATCATAAGCTCCAGCCTTGATCTGCTGATAGAGTCTGTGTTGGTCTTCATCCCAGAAGGGTGGATA
CCCCACAAGTAGAATATAGAGAATGACACCACATGCCCACATATCCACTGGCTTTCCATAAGGATCTTTA
CGTAAAACTTCTGGAGAAAGATATCCAGGTGTGCCAGCAAAACCAAACCACGCCTGCTGGTCCCCTTGAA
CTTCTATGGCTAAGCCAAAGTCTGCCAATTTCACAGCTGCTCCCTTGGATTTGCTAGCTAAAAGCAAATT
CTCAGGCTTCAGGTTCCTGTGAACTATGCCATTTAGGTGACAATGATTAACACTTTCTAGAATCTGCTGT
ATACAATGACTGGCATCAGCTTCACTGTAGTATTCTCTTGCCACTATGTCTTCAAACAGTTCACCTCCAG
TAACTAAATCAAACACCAAGTAGTGAAAGCCCTCTTCTGATATGCTATCATGAAGTCGCACAATATTAGG
GTGCTTCAAAAGACGGCAGATTCTAGCTTCTCTTTCTAGTTTCTGATGATCCCTAGCAGAAAGCTTTTTG
GTGTTGATAATTCTGGCAGCATATTCTTGTCCAGTAGGAATTTTCATACATCTTCTCACCACTGAGAATG
CCCCCTTTCCAAGCTCCTCGAAAAGCTGATACTCGTCCGTGAACCTGGTGCAGGTTGTGGTCGAAGCCAT
GCGATCGCGGCGGCAGATCTCCTCGGTACCGGATCCAGTCGACGAATTCCCGGCCGCCCTATAGTGAGTC
GTATTACAAAATTCTGACGGTTCACTAAACGAGCTCTGCTTATATAGACCTCCCACCGTACACGCCTACC
GCCCATTTGCGTCAACGGGGCGGGGTTATTACGACATTTTGGAAAGTCCCGTTGATTTTGGTGCCAAAAC
AAACTCCCATTGACGTCAATGGGGTGGAGACTTGGAAATCCCCGTGAGTCAAACCGCTATCCACGCCCAT
TGGTGTACTGCCAAAACCGCATCACCATGGTAATAGCGATGACTAATACGTAGATGTACTGCCAAGTAGG
AAAGTCCCGTAAGGTCATGTACTGGGCATAATGCCAGGCGGGCCATTTACCGTCATTGACGTCAATAGGG
GGCGGACTTGGCATATGATACACTTGATGTACTGCCAAGTGGGCAGTTTACCGTAAATACTCCACCCATT
GACGTCAATGGAAAGTCCCTATTGGCGTTACTATGGGAACATACGTCATTATTGACGTCAATGGGCGGGG
GTCGTTGGGCGGTCAGCCAGGCGGGCCATTTACCGTAAGTTATGTAACGCGGAACTCCATATATGGGCTA
TGAACTAATGACCCCGTAATTGATTACTATTAATAACTAGTCAATAATCAATGTCAACATGGCGGTCATA
TTGGACATGTCTAGAGCGGGCCCGGTACTAACCAAACTGGATCTCTGCTGTCCCTGTAATAAACCC
